Addgene plasmid #36901: L3MBTL3 (3UT1)
Purpose: Bacterial expression for structure determination; may not be full ORF
Depositing lab: Cheryl Arrowsmith. Depositing organization: University of Toronto.
Backbone
  Vector backbone: pET28-SBP-TEV
  Backbone manufacturer: SGC (Addgene plasmid 36943)
  Backbone size w/o insert (bp): 7445
  Total vector size (bp): 8414
  Vector type: Bacterial Expression
Growth in bacteria
  Bacterial resistance: Kanamycin, 50 μg/mL
  Growth temperature: 37°C
  Growth strain: DH5alpha
  Copy number: Low Copy
Gene/Insert
  Gene/Insert name: L3MBTL3 (alt names: PDB: 3UT1; Lethal(3)malignant brain tumor-like protein 3, 3 MBT repeats)
  Species: H. sapiens (human)
  Insert size (bp): 969
  Mutation: contains amino acid residues 228-551 only
  GenBank ID: BC060845
  Entrez Gene: L3MBTL3 (a.k.a. MBT-1, MBT1)
  Tag / fusion protein: His tag (N terminal on backbone); Streptavidin-Binding Peptide (SBP)-Tag with TEV cleavage (N terminal on insert)
  Cloning method: Ligation Independent Cloning
  Sequencing primers: 5′ T7; 3′ T7-term
Terms and licenses: Academic/Nonprofit Terms; Industry Terms: Not Available to Industry
Depositor comments: PDB: 3UT1. http://www.thesgc.org/structures/3UT1/ N-terminal tag: MHHHHHHEFMDEKTTGWRGGHVVEGLAGELEQLRARLEHHPQGQREPSSGRENLYFQG
How to cite: L3MBTL3 (3UT1) was a gift from Cheryl Arrowsmith (Addgene plasmid # 36901 ; http://n2t.net/addgene:36901 ; RRID:Addgene_36901)
