[The description below was written by a language model from this plasmid's Addgene catalogue record.]
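Description:
L3MBTL3 (3UT1) is a bacterial expression plasmid built on the pET28-SBP-TEV backbone, a pET28-derived vector from a structural genomics programme. It has a total size of about 8.4 kb, is selected with kanamycin and is recorded as low copy. The record provides no feature table, so the promoter and origin of replication are not explicitly listed. The T7 and T7-terminator sequencing primers are consistent with the T7 promoter/terminator expression cassette typical of pET vectors, which is normally expressed in E. coli hosts that supply T7 RNA polymerase.

The insert is a 969 bp fragment of human L3MBTL3 (lethal(3)malignant brain tumor-like protein 3, also called MBT-1), introduced by ligation-independent cloning. It is not the full open reading frame. It encodes only residues 228–551, the region containing the three MBT repeats, which are domains generally known as methyl-lysine binding modules in chromatin-associated proteins. The protein is made with a composite N-terminal tag consisting of a hexahistidine tag, a streptavidin-binding peptide (SBP) and a TEV protease recognition site. This arrangement allows purification by immobilised metal affinity and/or streptavidin resin, after which TEV cleavage removes the tags to leave near-native protein.

The stated purpose is recombinant production of this L3MBTL3 fragment in bacteria for structure determination, and the construct is linked to the deposited crystal structure 3UT1. It should also suit production of the MBT repeat domain for biochemical or ligand-binding studies, although the record does not describe such uses.
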