>Addgene plasmid #36901 | L3MBTL3 (3UT1) | depositor partial sequence | sequence record 46132 | insert
AAGAAAGCGTGGTGCTGGGCATCCTACCTGGAAGAGGAGAAAGCGGTGGCAGTGCCGGCGAAGCTGTTCA
AGGAGCATCAATCCTTTCCATATAACAAAAATGGATTCAAAGTTGGCATGAAATTAGAAGGCGTGGATCC
CGAGCATCAGTCTGTGTACTGTGTCCTCACCGTCGCGGAGGTTTGTGGATACCGGATAAAGCTTCACTTT
GATGGGTATTCTGATTGCTATGACTTCTGGGTGAATGCAGACGCTCTGGATATCCACCCAGTTGGGTGGT
GTGAGAAAACCGGCCACAAACTCCATCCTCCAAAAGGGTATAAAGAAGAAGAATTCAATTGGCAGACCTA
TCTTAAGACATGTAAAGCTCAAGCTGCTCCTAAGTCATTATTTGAAAATCAGAATATAACAGTGATCCCA
TCGGGCTTTCGAGTTGGTATGAAGCTTGAGGCAGTAGACAAAAAGAATCCCTCATTCATCTGTGTTGCTA
CGGTAACAGATATGGTGGACAATCGTTTCCTGGTACATTTTGACAACTGGGATGAGAGCTATGACTATTG
GTGTGAAGCATCAAGTCCACATATTCATCCAGTTGGTTGGTGTAAGGAACATAGAAGAACCCTTATTACT
CCACCAGGTTATCCAAATGTGAAACATTTTTCTTGGGATAAATACTTAGAAGAAACCAATTCTTTACCTG
CTCCTGCAAGAGCTTTCAAAGTGAAACCTCCTCATGGATTCCAGAAAAAAATGAAGCTTGAGGTTGTAGA
CAAAAGGAACCCTATGTTTATTAGAGTAGCAACTGTGGCAGACACAGATGATCACCGGGTAAAAGTTCAC
TTTGATGGCTGGAACAATTGCTATGATTACTGGATAGATGCAGATTCTCCTGATATTCACCCTGTAGGCT
GGTGTTCAAAAACAGGACATCCCCTTCAGCCTCCTTTGAGCCCCTTAGAATTAATGGAA
