>Addgene plasmid #36901 | L3MBTL3 (3UT1) | addgene partial sequence | sequence record 47289 | T7 5'-TAATACGACTCACTATAGGG-3'
AATATTTTGTTTACTTTAAGAAGGAGATATACCATGCATCATCACCATCACCATGAATTCATGGACGAAA
AAACCACCGGTTGGCGTGGTGGTCACGTTGTTGAAGGTCTGGCTGGTGAACTGGAACAGCTGCGTGCTCG
TCTGGAACACCACCCGCAGGGTCAGCGTGAACCGAGCAGCGGCAGAGAAAACTTGTATTTCCAGGGCAAG
AAAGCGTGGTGCTGGGCATCCTACCTGGAAGAGGAGAAAGCGGTGGCAGTGCCGGCGAAGCTGTTCAAGG
AGCATCAATCCTTTCCATATAACAAAAATGGATTCAAAGTTGGCATGAAATTAGAAGGCGTGGATCCCGA
GCATCAGTCTGTGTACTGTGTCCTCACCGTCGCGGAGGTTTGTGGATACCGGATAAAGCTTCACTTTGAT
GGGTATTCTGATTGCTATGACTTCTGGGTGAATGCAGACGCTCTGGATATCCACCCAGTTGGGTGGTGTG
AGAAAACCGGCCACAAACTCCATCCTCCAAAAGGGTATAAAGAAGAAGAATTCAATTGGCAGACCTATCT
TAAGACATGTAAAGCTCAAGCTGCTCCTAAGTCATTATTTGAAAATCAGAATATAACAGTGATCCCATCG
GGCTTTCGAGTTGGTATGAAGCTTGAGGCAGTAGACAAAAAGAATCCCTCATTCATCTGTGTTGCTACGG
TAACAGATATGGTGGACAATCGTTTCCTGGTACATTTTGACAACTGGGATGAGAGCTATGACTATTGGTG
TGAAGCATCAAGTCCACATATTCATCCAGTTGGTTGGTGTAAGGAACATAGAAGAACCCTTATTACTCCA
CCAGGTTATCCAAATGTGAAACATTTTTCTTGG
