>Addgene plasmid #36901 | L3MBTL3 (3UT1) | addgene partial sequence | sequence record 47886 | T7-term
CTCTTCGGGCTTGTTAGCAGCCGGATCTCAGTGGTGGTGGTGGTGGTGCTCGAGTGCGGCCGCAAGCTTC
GTCATCATTCCATTAATTCTAAGGGGCTCAAAGGAGGCTGAAGGGGATGTCCTGTTTTTGAACACCAGCC
TACAGGGTGAATATCAGGAGAATCTGCATCTATCCAGTAATCATAGCAATTGTTCCAGCCATCAAAGTGA
ACTTTTACCCGGTGATCATCTGTGTCTGCCACAGTTGCTACTCTAATAAACATAGGGTTCCTTTTGTCTA
CAACCTCAAGCTTCATTTTTTTCTGGAATCCATGAGGAGGTTTCACTTTGAAAGCTCTTGCAGGAGCAGG
TAAAGAATTGGTTTCTTCTAAGTATTTATCCCAAGAAAAATGTTTCACATTTGGATAACCTGGTGGAGTA
ATAAGGGTTCTTCTATGTTCCTTACACCAACCAACTGGATGAATATGTGGACTTGATGCTTCACACCAAT
AGTCATAGCTCTCATCCCAGTTGTCAAAATGTACCAGGAAACGATTGTCCACCATATCTGTTACCGTAGC
AACACAGATGAATGAGGGATTCTTTTTGTCTACTGCCTCAAGCTTCATACCAACTCGAAAGCCCGATGGG
ATCACTGTTATATTCTGATTTTCAAATAATGACTTAGGAGCAGCTTGAGCTTTACATGTCTTAAGATAGG
TCTGCCAATTGAATTCTTCTTCTTTATACCCTTTTGGAGGATGGAGTTTGTGGCCGGTTTTCTCACACCA
CCCAACTGGGTGGATATCCAGAGCGTCTGCATTCACCCAGAAGTCATAGCAATCAGAATACCCATCAAAG
TGAAGCTTTATCCGGTATCCACAAACCTCCGCGACGGTGAGGACACAGTACACAGACTGAG
